Addgene plasmid #176652: pLib6.6
Purpose: (Empty Backbone) Expression of sgRNA under D. melanogaster U6-3 _(CR31539) promoter & delivery of D.mel-Actin5C::EGFP-2A-puro|sgRNA cassette through PhiC31 RCME to AttP acceptor cell line/organism
Depositing lab: Norbert Perrimon. Depositing organization: Harvard Medical School. Publication: Bioinformatic and cell-based tools for pooled CRISPR knockout screening in mosquitos. Viswanatha R, Mameli E, Rodiger J, Merckaert P, Feitosa-Suntheimer F, Colpitts TM, Mohr SE, Hu Y, Perrimon N. Nat Commun. 2021 Nov 24;12(1):6825. doi: 10.1038/s41467-021-27129-3. PubMed 34819517.
Backbone
  Vector backbone: pUC19
  Vector type: Insect Expression ; CRISPR
  Selectable markers: Puromycin
Growth in bacteria
  Bacterial resistance: Ampicillin, 100 μg/mL
  Growth temperature: 37°C
  Growth strain: DH5alpha
  Copy number: High Copy
Gene/Insert
  Gene/Insert name: None
Terms and licenses: Academic/Nonprofit Terms; Industry Terms: Not Available to Industry
Depositor comments: Cloning of sgRNA targeting sequence into BbsI cassette. Please visit https://www.biorxiv.org/content/10.1101/2021.03.29.437496v2 for bioRxiv preprint.
How to cite: pLib6.6 was a gift from Norbert Perrimon (Addgene plasmid # 176652 ; http://n2t.net/addgene:176652 ; RRID:Addgene_176652)
