[The description below was written by a language model from this plasmid's Addgene catalogue record and pLannotate feature annotations shown in this document.]
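Description:
pLib6.6 is an empty sgRNA-library backbone for CRISPR work in insect cells, built on pUC19. In E. coli it replicates from the high-copy ColE1/pUC origin and is selected through the β-lactamase (AmpR) gene. Remnants of the pUC lac region (lac promoter/operator, CAP site, lacZα and MCS fragments), together with short lacI, rop, bom and TcR fragments, are backbone or cloning leftovers with no evident role in the design.

The functional payload lies between two minimal φC31 attB sites in opposite orientation, an arrangement that permits φC31 integrase-driven recombination-mediated cassette exchange into a cell line or organism carrying a matching attP acceptor locus. Within this cassette, the Drosophila melanogaster U6-3 RNA polymerase III promoter sits upstream of the Streptococcus pyogenes Cas9 guide RNA scaffold. According to the depositor, the targeting sequence is cloned into a BbsI cassette, which presumably occupies the short gap between promoter and scaffold, although it is not annotated in the feature table. No guide is present in the deposited plasmid.

Downstream, the D. melanogaster Actin5C promoter drives an EGFP-2A-puromycin N-acetyltransferase reading frame. The 2A peptide is stated in the record but not annotated. An SV40 polyadenylation signal follows, annotated on the reverse strand. This marker unit gives both fluorescent identification and puromycin selection of cells that have integrated the cassette.

Because exchange at a defined attP locus allows each guide to be tracked in the cells that carry it, the vector suits pooled CRISPR knockout screening. The associated publication describes this use in mosquito cells. Cas9 itself is not encoded and must be supplied separately.
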