Features (pLannotate 1.2.2; 21 found; start..end, strand, type, name):
     96..200     +  promoter       AmpR promoter: bla
    201..1061    +  CDS            AmpR: β-lactamase; bla; confers resistance to ampicillin, carbenicillin, and related antibiotics
   1232..1820    +  rep_origin     ori: high-copy-number ColE1/pMB1/pBR322/pUC origin of replication
   2003..2095    +  CDS            lacI (fragment): lac repressor; lacI; The lac repressor binds to the lac operator to inhibit transcription in E. coli. This inhibition can be relieved by adding lactose or isopropyl-β-D-thiogalactopyranoside (IPTG).
   2108..2129    +  protein_bind   CAP binding site: CAP binding activates transcription in the presence of cAMP. E. coli catabolite activator protein
   2144..2174    +  promoter       lac promoter: promoter for the E. coli lac operon
   2182..2198    +  protein_bind   lac operator: The lac repressor binds to the lac operator to inhibit transcription in E. coli. This inhibition can be relieved by adding lactose or isopropyl-β-D-thiogalactopyranoside (IPTG). lac repressor encoded by lacI
   2235..2272    -  misc_feature   MCS (fragment): pUC18/19 multiple cloning site
   2276..2309    +  protein_bind   attB: minimal attB site for the φC31 integrase (Groth et al., 2000) phage φC31 integrase
   2313..2575    +  promoter       dU6-3 promoter (fragment): RNA polymerase III promoter for Drosophila U6-3 snRNA (Port et al., 2014)
   2594..2669    +  misc_RNA       gRNA scaffold: guide RNA scaffold for the Streptococcus pyogenes CRISPR/Cas9 system
   2960..5469    +  promoter       Ac5 promoter: Drosophila melanogaster actin 5C promoter
   5501..6217    +  CDS            EGFP: EGFP is a basic (constitutively fluorescent) green fluorescent protein published in 1996, derived from Aequorea victoria. It is reported to be a rapidly-maturing weak dimer with moderate acid sensitivity.
   6299..6898    +  CDS            PuroR: puromycin N-acetyltransferase; pac from Streptomyces alboniger; confers resistance to puromycin
   6906..7040    -  polyA_signal   SV40 poly(A) signal: SV40 polyadenylation signal
   7063..7147    -  CDS            large T antigen (fragment): large T antigen from SV40 (simian virus 40)
   7148..7230    +  CDS            TcR (fragment): tetracycline efflux protein; tet; confers resistance to tetracycline
   7234..7267    -  protein_bind   attB: minimal attB site for the φC31 integrase (Groth et al., 2000) phage φC31 integrase
   7279..7436    +  CDS            lacZα (fragment): LacZα fragment of β-galactosidase; lacZ fragment
   7442..7541    -  misc_feature   bom (fragment): basis of mobility region from pBR322
   7643..1       -  CDS            rop (fragment) (across the origin): Rop protein, which maintains plasmids at low copy number; rop
>Addgene plasmid #176652 | pLib6.6 | addgene full sequence | sequence record 348545 | Addgene NGS Result
GACGAAAGGGCCTCGTGATACGCCTATTTTTATAGGTTAATGTCATGATAATAATGGTTTCTTAGACGTC
AGGTGGCACTTTTCGGGGAAATGTGCGCGGAACCCCTATTTGTTTATTTTTCTAAATACATTCAAATATG
TATCCGCTCATGAGACAATAACCCTGATAAATGCTTCAATAATATTGAAAAAGGAAGAGTATGAGTATTC
AACATTTCCGTGTCGCCCTTATTCCCTTTTTTGCGGCATTTTGCCTTCCTGTTTTTGCTCACCCAGAAAC
GCTGGTGAAAGTAAAAGATGCTGAAGATCAGTTGGGTGCACGAGTGGGTTACATCGAACTGGATCTCAAC
AGCGGTAAGATCCTTGAGAGTTTTCGCCCCGAAGAACGTTTTCCAATGATGAGCACTTTTAAAGTTCTGC
TATGTGGCGCGGTATTATCCCGTATTGACGCCGGGCAAGAGCAACTCGGTCGCCGCATACACTATTCTCA
GAATGACTTGGTTGAGTACTCACCAGTCACAGAAAAGCATCTTACGGATGGCATGACAGTAAGAGAATTA
TGCAGTGCTGCCATAACCATGAGTGATAACACTGCGGCCAACTTACTTCTGACAACGATCGGAGGACCGA
AGGAGCTAACCGCTTTTTTGCACAACATGGGGGATCATGTAACTCGCCTTGATCGTTGGGAACCGGAGCT
GAATGAAGCCATACCAAACGACGAGCGTGACACCACGATGCCTGTAGCAATGGCAACAACGTTGCGCAAA
CTATTAACTGGCGAACTACTTACTCTAGCTTCCCGGCAACAATTAATAGACTGGATGGAGGCGGATAAAG
TTGCAGGACCACTTCTGCGCTCGGCCCTTCCGGCTGGCTGGTTTATTGCTGATAAATCTGGAGCCGGTGA
GCGTGGGTCTCGCGGTATCATTGCAGCACTGGGGCCAGATGGTAAGCCCTCCCGTATCGTAGTTATCTAC
ACGACGGGGAGTCAGGCAACTATGGATGAACGAAATAGACAGATCGCTGAGATAGGTGCCTCACTGATTA
AGCATTGGTAACTGTCAGACCAAGTTTACTCATATATACTTTAGATTGATTTAAAACTTCATTTTTAATT
TAAAAGGATCTAGGTGAAGATCCTTTTTGATAATCTCATGACCAAAATCCCTTAACGTGAGTTTTCGTTC
CACTGAGCGTCAGACCCCGTAGAAAAGATCAAAGGATCTTCTTGAGATCCTTTTTTTCTGCGCGTAATCT
GCTGCTTGCAAACAAAAAAACCACCGCTACCAGCGGTGGTTTGTTTGCCGGATCAAGAGCTACCAACTCT
TTTTCCGAAGGTAACTGGCTTCAGCAGAGCGCAGATACCAAATACTGTTCTTCTAGTGTAGCCGTAGTTA
GGCCACCACTTCAAGAACTCTGTAGCACCGCCTACATACCTCGCTCTGCTAATCCTGTTACCAGTGGCTG
CTGCCAGTGGCGATAAGTCGTGTCTTACCGGGTTGGACTCAAGACGATAGTTACCGGATAAGGCGCAGCG
GTCGGGCTGAACGGGGGGTTCGTGCACACAGCCCAGCTTGGAGCGAACGACCTACACCGAACTGAGATAC
CTACAGCGTGAGCTATGAGAAAGCGCCACGCTTCCCGAAGGGAGAAAGGCGGACAGGTATCCGGTAAGCG
GCAGGGTCGGAACAGGAGAGCGCACGAGGGAGCTTCCAGGGGGAAACGCCTGGTATCTTTATAGTCCTGT
CGGGTTTCGCCACCTCTGACTTGAGCGTCGATTTTTGTGATGCTCGTCAGGGGGGCGGAGCCTATGGAAA
AACGCCAGCAACGCGGCCTTTTTACGGTTCCTGGCCTTTTGCTGGCCTTTTGCTCACATGTTCTTTCCTG
CGTTATCCCCTGATTCTGTGGATAACCGTATTACCGCCTTTGAGTGAGCTGATACCGCTCGCCGCAGCCG
AACGACCGAGCGCAGCGAGTCAGTGAGCGAGGAAGCGGAAGAGCGCCCAATACGCAAACCGCCTCTCCCC
GCGCGTTGGCCGATTCATTAATGCAGCTGGCACGACAGGTTTCCCGACTGGAAAGCGGGCAGTGAGCGCA
ACGCAATTAATGTGAGTTAGCTCACTCATTAGGCACCCCAGGCTTTACACTTTATGCTTCCGGCTCGTAT
GTTGTGTGGAATTGTGAGCGGATAACAATTTCACACAGGAAACAGCTATGACCATGATTACGCCAAGCTT
GCATGCCTGCAGGTCGACTCTAGAGGATCCCCCGGGTGCCAGGGCGTGCCCTTGGGCTCCCCGGGCGCGT
ACTTCGAAAATTTTTGAATAGCCCAGGTTGATAAAAATTCATTTCATACGTTTTATAACTTATGCCCCTA
AGTATTTTTTGACCATAGTGTTTCAATTCTACATTAATTTTACAGAGTAGAATGAAACGCCACCTACTCA
GCCAAGAGGCGAAAAGGTTAGCTCGCCAAGCAGAGAGGGCGCCAGTGCTCACTACTTTTTATAATTCTCA
ACTTCTTTTTCCAGACTCAGTTCGTATATATAGACCTATTTTCAATTTAACGTCGGGGTCTTCGAGAAGA
CCTGTTTTAGAGCTAGAAATAGCAAGTTAAAATAAGGCTAGTCCGTTATCAACTTGAAAAAGTGGCACCG
AGTCGGTGCTTTTTTGCCTACCTGGAGCCTGAGAGTTGTTCAATAAAATAAAAATGTTTCGTTTTTTTGC
TTTCGCCAGTATTTATTATTTTTCATCAATATGTATTCAATTTGGTATGTATTTAGTAATTGTAATATAT
AGACAATGGTTTTCCGTTGACGTACATACATCTGACGTGTGTTTATTTAGACATAATAGTTATGTTTTCA
CATCTTTTTAATGTTCGCTTAATGCGTATGCGGTACCCAGCATGCAATTCTATATTCTAAAAACACAAAT
GATACTTCTAAAAAAAAATCATGAATGGCATCAACTCTGAATCAAATCTTTGCAGATGCACCTACTTCTC
ATTTCCACTGTCACATCATTTTTCCAGATCTCGCTGCCTGTTATGTGGCCCACAAACCAAGACACGTTTT
ATGGCCATTAAAGCTGGCTGATCGTCGCCAAACACCAAATACATAATGAATATGTACACATTCGAGAAAG
AAGCGATCAAAGAAGCATCTTCGGGCGGAGTAGGAGAATGCGGAGGAGAAGGAGAACGAGCTGATCTAGT
ATCTCTCCACAATCCAATGCCAACTGACCAACTGGCCATATTCGGAGCAATTTGAAGCCAATTTCCATCG
CCTGGCGATCGCTCCATTCTTGGCTATATGTTTTTCACCGTTACCCGGGGCCATTTTCAAAGACTCGTCG
GCAAGATAAGATTGTGTCACTCGCTGTCTCTCTTCATTTGTCGAAGAATGCTGAGGAATTTCGCGATGAC
GTCGGCGAGTATTTTGAAGAATGAGAATAATTTGTATTTATACGAAAATCAGTTAGTGGAATTTTCTACA
AAAACATGTTATCTATAGATAATTTTGTTGCAAAATATGTTGACTATGACAAAGATTGTATGTATATACC
TTTAATGTATTCTCATTTTCTTATGTATTTATAATGGCAATGATGATACTGATGATATTTTAAGATGATG
CCAGACCAAAAGGCTTGAATTTCTGCGTCTTTTGCCGAACGCAGTGCATGTGCAATTGTTGTTTTTTGGA
ATATTCAATTTTCGGACTGTCCGCTTTGATTTCAGTTTCTTGGCTTATTCAAAAAGCAAAGTAAAGCCAA
AAAAGCGAGATGGCAATACCAAATGCGGCAAAACGGTAGTGGAAGGAAAGGGGTGCGGGGCAGCGGAAGG
AAGGGTGGGGCGGGGCGTGGCGGGGTCTGTGGCTGGGCGCGACGTCACCGACGTTGGAGCCACTCCTTTG
ACCATGTGTGCGTGTGTGTATTATTCGTGTCTCGCCACTCGCCGGTTGTTTTTTTCTTTTTATGCTGCGC
TCTCTCTAGCGCCATCTCGCTTACGCATGCTCAACGCACCGCATGTTGCCGTTTCCTTTTATGCGTCATT
TTGGCTCGAAATAGGCAATTATTTAAACAAAGATTAGTCAACGAAAACGCTAAAATAAATAAGTCTACAA
TATGGTTACTTATTGCCATGTGTGTGCAGCCAACGATAGCAACAAAAGCAACAACACAGGTGGCTTTCCC
TCTTTCACTTTTTGTTTGCAAGCCGCGTGCGAGCAAGACGGCACGACCGGCAAACGCAATTACGCTGACA
AAGAGCAGACGAAGTTTTGGCGAAAAACATCAAGGCGCCTGATACGAATGCATTTGCAATAACAATTGCG
ATATTTAATATTGTTTATGAAGCTGTTTGACTTCAAAACACACAAAAAAAAAAATAAAACAAATTATTTG
AAAGAGAATTAGGAATCGGACGCTTATCGTTAGGGTAACAACAAGAAATGCTTACTGAGTCACAGCCTCT
GGAAAACTGCCGCAAGCCAGAGAGAGAGAGAAAAAGAGGGAGAGCAGCTTAGACCGCATGTGCTTGTGTG
TGAGGCGTCTCTCTCTTCGTCTCTGTTGCGCAAACGCATAGACTGCACTGAAAAAATCGATTACCTATTT
TTTATGAATGAATATTTGCACTATTACTATTCAAAACTATTAAGATAGCAATCACATTCAATAGCCAAAT
ACTATACCACCTGAGCGATGCAACGAAATGATCAATTTGAGCAAAAATGCTGCATATTTAGGACGGCATC
ATTATAGAAATGCTTCTTGCTGTGTACTTTTCTCTCGTCTGGCAGCTGTTTCGCCGTTATTGTTAAAACC
GGCTTAAGTTAGGTGTGTTTTCTACGACTAGTGAATGCCCTACTAGAAGATGTGTGTTGCACAAAATGTC
CCTGGAATAACCAATTTGAAGTGCAGATAGCAGTAAACGTAAGCTAATATGAATATTATTTAACTGTAAT
GTTTTAATATCGCTGGACATTACTAATAAACCCACTATAAACACATGTACATATGTATGTTTTGGCATAC
AATGAGTAGTTGGGGAAAAAATGTGTAAAAGCACCGTGACCATCACAGCATAAAGATAACCAGCTGAAGT
ATCGAATATGAGTAACCCCCAAATTGAATCACATGCCGCAACTGATAGGACCCATGGAAGTACACTCTTC
ATGGCGATATACAAGACACACACAAGCACGAACACCCAGTTGCGGAGGAAATTCTCCGTAAATGAAAACC
CAATCGGCGAACAATTCATACCCATATATGGTAAAAGTTTTGAACGCGACTTGAGAGCGGAGAGCATTGC
GGCTGATAAGGTTTTAGCGCTAAGCGGGCTTTATAAAACGGGCTGCGGGACCAGTTTTCATATCACTACC
GTTTGAGTTCTTGTGCTGTGTGGATACTCCTCCCGACACAAAGCCGCTCCATCAGCCAGCAGTCGTCTAA
TCCAGAGACCCCGGATCCAGGAATTCGCCCTTGTTTAAACATGGTGAGCAAGGGCGAGGAGCTGTTCACC
GGGGTGGTGCCCATCCTGGTCGAGCTGGACGGCGACGTAAACGGCCACAAGTTCAGCGTGTCCGGCGAGG
GCGAGGGCGATGCCACCTACGGCAAGCTGACCCTGAAGTTCATCTGCACCACCGGCAAGCTGCCCGTGCC
CTGGCCCACCCTCGTGACCACCCTGACCTACGGCGTGCAGTGCTTCAGCCGCTACCCCGACCACATGAAG
CAGCACGACTTCTTCAAGTCCGCCATGCCCGAAGGCTACGTCCAGGAGCGCACCATCTTCTTCAAGGGCG
ACGGCAACTACAAGACCCGCGCCGAGGTGAAGTTCGAGGGCGACACCCTGGTGAACCGCATCGAGCTGAA
GGGCATCGACTTCAAGGAGGACGGCAACATCCTGGGGCACAAGCTGGAGTACAACTACAACAGCCACAAC
GTCTATATCATGGCCGACAAGCAGAAGAACGGCATCAAGGTGAACTTCAAGATCCGCCACAACATCGAGG
ACGGCAGCGTGCAGCTCGCCGACCACTACCAGCAGAACACCCCCATCGGCGACGGCCCCGTGCTGCTGCC
CGACAACCACTACCTGAGCACCCAGTCCGCCCTGAGCAAAGACCCCAACGAGAAGCGCGATCACATGGTC
CTGCTGGAGTTCGTGACCGCCGCCGGGATCACTCTCGGCATGGACGAGCTGTACAAGCTTGAGGGCAGAG
GAAGCCTTCTAACATGCGGTGACGTGGAGGAGAATCCCGGCCCTGCTAGCGGTAGCGGCAGCGGTAGCAT
GACCGAGTACAAGCCCACGGTGCGCCTCGCCACCCGCGACGACGTCCCCCGGGCCGTACGCACCCTCGCC
GCCGCGTTCGCCGACTACCCCGCCACGCGCCACACCGTCGACCCGGACCGCCACATCGAGCGGGTCACCG
AGCTGCAAGAACTCTTCCTCACGCGCGTCGGGCTCGACATCGGCAAGGTGTGGGTCGCGGACGACGGCGC
CGCGGTGGCGGTCTGGACCACGCCGGAGAGCGTCGAAGCGGGGGCGGTGTTCGCCGAGATCGGCCCGCGC
ATGGCCGAGTTGAGCGGTTCCCGGCTGGCCGCGCAGCAACAGATGGAAGGCCTCCTGGCGCCGCACCGGC
CCAAGGAGCCCGCGTGGTTCCTGGCCACCGTCGGCGTCTCGCCCGACCACCAGGGCAAGGGTCTGGGCAG
CGCCGTCGTGCTCCCCGGAGTGGAGGCGGCCGAGCGCGCCGGGGTGCCCGCCTTCCTGGAGACCTCCGCG
CCCCGCAACCTCCCCTTCTACGAGCGGCTCGGCTTCACCGTCACCGCCGACGTCGAGGTGCCCGAAGGAC
CGCGCACCTGGTGCATGACCCGCAAGCCCGGTGCCTGACTCGAGGGATCCAGACATGATAAGATACATTG
ATGAGTTTGGACAAACCACAACTAGAATGCAGTGAAAAAAATGCTTTATTTGTGAAATTTGTGATGCTAT
TGCTTTATTTGTAACCATTATAAGCTGCAATAAACAAGTTAACAACAACAATTGCATTCATTTTATGTTT
CAGGTTCAGGGGGAGGTGTGGGAGGTTTTTTAAAGCAAGTAAAACCTCTACAAATGTGGTATGGCTGATT
ATGATCAGTCGACCGATGCCCTTGAGAGCCTTCAACCCAGTCAGCTCCTTCCGGTGGGCGCGGGGCATGA
CTATCGTCGCCGCACTTATGGTACGCGCCCGGGGAGCCCAAGGGCACGCCCTGGCACCCGAAGGGCGAAT
TCACTGGCCGTCGTTTTACAACGTCGTGACTGGGAAAACCCTGGCGTTACCCAACTTAATCGCCTTGCAG
CACATCCCCCTTTCGCCAGCTGGCGTAATAGCGAAGAGGCCCGCACCGATCGCCCTTCCCAACAGTTGCG
CAGCCTGAATGGCGAATGGCGCCTGATGCGGTATTTTCTCCTTACGCATCTGTGCGGTATTTCACACCGC
ATATGGTGCACTCTCAGTACAATCTGCTCTGATGCCGCATAGTTAAGCCAGCCCCGACACCCGCCAACAC
CCGCTGACGCGCCCTGACGGGCTTGTCTGCTCCCGGCATCCGCTTACAGACAAGCTGTGACCGTCTCCGG
GAGCTGCATGTGTCAGAGGTTTTCACCGTCATCACCGAAACGCGCGA
